Addgene plasmid #75529: CAMKV gRNA (BRDN0001162273)
Purpose: 3rd generation lentiviral gRNA plasmid targeting human CAMKV
Depositing lab: John Doench & David Root. Depositing organization: Broad Institute. Publication: Optimized sgRNA design to maximize activity and minimize off-target effects of CRISPR-Cas9. Doench JG, Fusi N, Sullender M, Hegde M, Vaimberg EW, Donovan KF, Smith I, Tothova Z, Wilen C, Orchard R, Virgin HW, Listgarten J, Root DE. Nat Biotechnol. 2016 Jan 18. doi: 10.1038/nbt.3437. PubMed 26780180.
Backbone
  Vector backbone: lentiGuide-Puro
  Backbone manufacturer: Zhang Lab (Addgene plasmid # 52963)
  Vector type: Mammalian Expression, Lentiviral, CRISPR
  Selectable markers: Puromycin
Growth in bacteria
  Bacterial resistance: Ampicillin, 100 μg/mL
  Growth temperature: 37°C
  Growth strain: DH5alpha
  Copy number: High Copy
Gene/Insert
  Gene/Insert name: CAMKV (alt name: CAMKV)
  gRNA/shRNA sequence: GATCGTGCACAGGAATCTCA
  Species: H. sapiens (human)
  Entrez Gene: CAMKV (a.k.a. 1G5, VACAMKL)
  Promoter: hU6
  Cloning method: Unknown
  Sequencing primers: 5′ U6-F; 3′ pS2-R
Terms and licenses: Academic/Nonprofit Terms; Industry Terms: Not Available to Industry
Depositor comments: The gRNA was designed to target a Genbank reference sequence which has since been removed from the database. Note that this plasmid does NOT contain Cas9. It should be used in conjunction with lentiCas9-Blast (Addgene #52962) or otherwise with cell lines already expressing Cas9. Browse the full kinome gRNA library at http://www.addgene.org/pooled-library/broadgpp-human-kinome/ or visit http://www.broadinstitute.org/rnai/public/ for detailed protocols and information.
How to cite: CAMKV gRNA (BRDN0001162273) was a gift from John Doench & David Root (Addgene plasmid # 75529 ; http://n2t.net/addgene:75529 ; RRID:Addgene_75529)
