[The description below was written by a language model from this plasmid's Addgene catalogue record and pLannotate feature annotations shown in this document.]
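Description:
CAMKV gRNA (BRDN0001162273) is a third-generation lentiviral CRISPR guide RNA plasmid built on the lentiGuide-Puro backbone and designed to target the human CAMKV gene. It is maintained in E. coli as a high-copy plasmid through a ColE1/pUC-type origin and selected with ampicillin via the β-lactamase gene. The backbone also carries an f1 origin, an SV40 origin and SV40 poly(A) signal, and remnants of lac and T7/T3 cloning-vector sequence.

The lentiviral transfer cassette begins with an RSV promoter fused to a truncated HIV-1 5' LTR, which makes genomic RNA production Tat-independent. This is followed by the Ψ packaging signal with a partial gag sequence and the Rev response element for Rev-dependent nuclear export. A human U6 RNA polymerase III promoter then drives the CAMKV-specific spacer joined to the Streptococcus pyogenes Cas9 guide RNA scaffold, with a cPPT/CTS element immediately downstream to aid nuclear import of the provirus. A second cassette uses the EF-1α core promoter with its intron A to express puromycin N-acetyltransferase, allowing puromycin selection of transduced mammalian cells. A WPRE enhances transcript expression, and a self-inactivating ΔU3 3' LTR closes the viral unit.

The plasmid does not encode Cas9, so it is meant to be used with a separate Cas9 vector or in cells that already express Cas9, typically for knockout of CAMKV. It belongs to a human kinome gRNA collection associated with work on optimised sgRNA design. The depositor notes that the reference sequence used to design the guide has since been withdrawn from the database.
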