Features (pLannotate 1.2.2; 29 found; start..end, strand, type, name):
     14..80      +  CDS            small t antigen (fragment): SV40 (simian virus 40) small t antigen
    106..317     +  promoter       EF-1α core promoter: core promoter for human elongation factor EF-1α
    318..1256    +  intron         EF-1α intron A: intron upstream of the start codon of human EF-1α
   1278..1877    +  CDS            PuroR (fragment): puromycin N-acetyltransferase; pac from Streptomyces; confers resistance to puromycin
   1893..2481    +  misc_feature   WPRE: woodchuck hepatitis virus posttranscriptional regulatory element
   2532..2551    +  misc_feature   cPPT/CTS (fragment): central polypurine tract and central termination sequence of HIV-1
   2553..2786    +  LTR            3' LTR (ΔU3): self-inactivating 3' long terminal repeat (LTR) from HIV-1
   2864..2985    +  polyA_signal   SV40 poly(A) signal: SV40 polyadenylation signal
   3025..3160    +  rep_origin     SV40 ori: SV40 origin of replication
   3181..3199    -  promoter       T7 promoter: promoter for bacteriophage T7 RNA polymerase
   3207..3362    +  CDS            lacZα (fragment): LacZα fragment of β-galactosidase; lacZ fragment
   3367..3795    +  rep_origin     f1 ori (sequence partly withheld): f1 bacteriophage origin of replication; arrow indicates direction of (+) strand synthesis
   3848..3952    +  promoter       AmpR promoter: bla
   3953..4813    +  CDS            AmpR: β-lactamase; bla; confers resistance to ampicillin, carbenicillin, and related antibiotics
   4984..5572    +  rep_origin     ori: high-copy-number ColE1/pMB1/pBR322/pUC origin of replication
   5755..5847    +  CDS            lacI (fragment): lac repressor; lacI; The lac repressor binds to the lac operator to inhibit transcription in E. coli. This inhibition can be relieved by adding lactose or isopropyl-β-D-thiogalactopyranoside (IPTG).
   5860..5881    +  protein_bind   CAP binding site: CAP binding activates transcription in the presence of cAMP. E. coli catabolite activator protein
   5896..5926    +  promoter       lac promoter: promoter for the E. coli lac operon
   5934..5950    +  protein_bind   lac operator: The lac repressor binds to the lac operator to inhibit transcription in E. coli. This inhibition can be relieved by adding lactose or isopropyl-β-D-thiogalactopyranoside (IPTG). lac repressor encoded by lacI
   5995..6013    +  promoter       T3 promoter: promoter for bacteriophage T3 RNA polymerase
   6041..6267    +  promoter       RSV promoter: Rous sarcoma virus enhancer/promoter
   6268..6448    +  LTR            5' LTR (truncated): truncated 5' long terminal repeat (LTR) from HIV-1
   6495..6620    +  misc_feature   HIV-1 Ψ: packaging signal of human immunodeficiency virus type 1
   6604..6967    +  CDS            HIV-1 gag (fragment): gag protein from human immunodeficiency virus 1; gag
   7113..7346    +  misc_feature   RRE: The Rev response element (RRE) of HIV-1 allows for Rev-dependent mRNA export from the nucleus to the cytoplasm.
   7723..7749    +  CDS            Rev (fragment): human immunodeficiency virus 1 (HIV-1) Rev protein; rev; enhances nuclear export of unspliced and incompletely spliced viral mRNAs
   7753..7993    +  promoter       U6 promoter: RNA polymerase III promoter for human U6 snRNA
   8023..8098    +  misc_RNA       gRNA scaffold: guide RNA scaffold for the Streptococcus pyogenes CRISPR/Cas9 system
   8154..8271    +  misc_feature   cPPT/CTS: central polypurine tract and central termination sequence of HIV-1
>Addgene plasmid #75529 | CAMKV gRNA (BRDN0001162273) | addgene full sequence | sequence record 184062 | Addgene Assembled Sequence
CCCGGGTGCAAAGATGGATAAAGTTTTAAACAGAGAGGAATCTTTGCAGCTAATGGACCTTCTAGGTCTT
GAAAGGAGTGGGAATTGGCTCCGGTGCCCGTCAGTGGGCAGAGCGCACATCGCCCACAGTCCCCGAGAAG
TTGGGGGGAGGGGTCGGCAATTGATCCGGTGCCTAGAGAAGGTGGCGCGGGGTAAACTGGGAAAGTGATG
TCGTGTACTGGCTCCGCCTTTTTCCCGAGGGTGGGGGAGAACCGTATATAAGTGCAGTAGTCGCCGTGAA
CGTTCTTTTTCGCAACGGGTTTGCCGCCAGAACACAGGTAAGTGCCGTGTGTGGTTCCCGCGGGCCTGGC
CTCTTTACGGGTTATGGCCCTTGCGTGCCTTGAATTACTTCCACCTGGCTGCAGTACGTGATTCTTGATC
CCGAGCTTCGGGTTGGAAGTGGGTGGGAGAGTTCGAGGCCTTGCGCTTAAGGAGCCCCTTCGCCTCGTGC
TTGAGTTGAGGCCTGGCCTGGGCGCTGGGGCCGCCGCGTGCGAATCTGGTGGCACCTTCGCGCCTGTCTC
GCTGCTTTCGATAAGTCTCTAGCCATTTAAAATTTTTGATGACCTGCTGCGACGCTTTTTTTCTGGCAAG
ATAGTCTTGTAAATGCGGGCCAAGATCTGCACACTGGTATTTCGGTTTTTGGGGCCGCGGGCGGCGACGG
GGCCCGTGCGTCCCAGCGCACATGTTCGGCGAGGCGGGGCCTGCGAGCGCGGCCACCGAGAATCGGACGG
GGGTAGTCTCAAGCTGGCCGGCCTGCTCTGGTGCCTGGCCTCGCGCCGCCGTGTATCGCCCCGCCCTGGG
CGGCAAGGCTGGCCCGGTCGGCACCAGTTGCGTGAGCGGAAAGATGGCCGCTTCCCGGCCCTGCTGCAGG
GAGCTCAAAATGGAGGACGCGGCGCTCGGGAGAGCGGGCGGGTGAGTCACCCACACAAAGGAAAAGGGCC
TTTCCGTCCTCAGCCGTCGCTTCATGTGACTCCACGGAGTACCGGGCGCCGTCCAGGCACCTCGATTAGT
TCTCGAGCTTTTGGAGTACGTCGTCTTTAGGTTGGGGGGAGGGGTTTTATGCGATGGAGTTTCCCCACAC
TGAGTGGGTGGAGACTGAAGTTAGGCCAGCTTGGCACTTGATGTAATTCTCCTTGGAATTTGCCCTTTTT
GAGTTTGGATCTTGGTTCATTCTCAAGCCTCAGACAGTGGTTCAAAGTTTTTTTCTTCCATTTCAGGTGT
CGTGACGTACGGCCACCATGACCGAGTACAAGCCCACGGTGCGCCTCGCCACCCGCGACGACGTCCCCAG
GGCCGTACGCACCCTCGCCGCCGCGTTCGCCGACTACCCCGCCACGCGCCACACCGTCGATCCGGACCGC
CACATCGAGCGGGTCACCGAGCTGCAAGAACTCTTCCTCACGCGCGTCGGGCTCGACATCGGCAAGGTGT
GGGTCGCGGACGACGGCGCCGCCGTGGCGGTCTGGACCACGCCGGAGAGCGTCGAAGCGGGGGCGGTGTT
CGCCGAGATCGGCCCGCGCATGGCCGAGTTGAGCGGTTCCCGGCTGGCCGCGCAGCAACAGATGGAAGGC
CTCCTGGCGCCGCACCGGCCCAAGGAGCCCGCGTGGTTCCTGGCCACCGTCGGAGTCTCGCCCGACCACC
AGGGCAAGGGTCTGGGCAGCGCCGTCGTGCTCCCCGGAGTGGAGGCGGCCGAGCGCGCCGGGGTGCCCGC
CTTCCTGGAGACCTCCGCGCCCCGCAACCTCCCCTTCTACGAGCGGCTCGGCTTCACCGTCACCGCCGAC
GTCGAGGTGCCCGAAGGACCGCGCACCTGGTGCATGACCCGCAAGCCCGGTGCCTGAACGCGTTAAGTCG
ACAATCAACCTCTGGATTACAAAATTTGTGAAAGATTGACTGGTATTCTTAACTATGTTGCTCCTTTTAC
GCTATGTGGATACGCTGCTTTAATGCCTTTGTATCATGCTATTGCTTCCCGTATGGCTTTCATTTTCTCC
TCCTTGTATAAATCCTGGTTGCTGTCTCTTTATGAGGAGTTGTGGCCCGTTGTCAGGCAACGTGGCGTGG
TGTGCACTGTGTTTGCTGACGCAACCCCCACTGGTTGGGGCATTGCCACCACCTGTCAGCTCCTTTCCGG
GACTTTCGCTTTCCCCCTCCCTATTGCCACGGCGGAACTCATCGCCGCCTGCCTTGCCCGCTGCTGGACA
GGGGCTCGGCTGTTGGGCACTGACAATTCCGTGGTGTTGTCGGGGAAATCATCGTCCTTTCCTTGGCTGC
TCGCCTGTGTTGCCACCTGGATTCTGCGCGGGACGTCCTTCTGCTACGTCCCTTCGGCCCTCAATCCAGC
GGACCTTCCTTCCCGCGGCCTGCTGCCGGCTCTGCGGCCTCTTCCGCGTCTTCGCCTTCGCCCTCAGACG
AGTCGGATCTCCCTTTGGGCCGCCTCCCCGCGTCGACTTTAAGACCAATGACTTACAAGGCAGCTGTAGA
TCTTAGCCACTTTTTAAAAGAAAAGGGGGGACTGGAAGGGCTAATTCACTCCCAACGAAGACAAGATCTG
CTTTTTGCTTGTACTGGGTCTCTCTGGTTAGACCAGATCTGAGCCTGGGAGCTCTCTGGCTAACTAGGGA
ACCCACTGCTTAAGCCTCAATAAAGCTTGCCTTGAGTGCTTCAAGTAGTGTGTGCCCGTCTGTTGTGTGA
CTCTGGTAACTAGAGATCCCTCAGACCCTTTTAGTCAGTGTGGAAAATCTCTAGCAGTACGTATAGTAGT
TCATGTCATCTTATTATTCAGTATTTATAACTTGCAAAGAAATGAATATCAGAGAGTGAGAGGAACTTGT
TTATTGCAGCTTATAATGGTTACAAATAAAGCAATAGCATCACAAATTTCACAAATAAAGCATTTTTTTC
ACTGCATTCTAGTTGTGGTTTGTCCAAACTCATCAATGTATCTTATCATGTCTGGCTCTAGCTATCCCGC
CCCTAACTCCGCCCATCCCGCCCCTAACTCCGCCCAGTTCCGCCCATTCTCCGCCCCATGGCTGACTAAT
TTTTTTTATTTATGCAGAGGCCGAGGCCGCCTCGGCCTCTGAGCTATTCCAGAAGTAGTGAGGAGGCTTT
TTTGGAGGCCTAGGGACGTACCCAATTCGCCCTATAGTGAGTCGTATTACGCGCGCTCACTGGCCGTCGT
TTTACAACGTCGTGACTGGGAAAACCCTGGCGTTACCCAACTTAATCGCCTTGCAGCACATCCCCCTTTC
GCCAGCTGGCGTAATAGCGAAGAGGCCCGCACCGATCGCCCTTCCCAACAGTTGCGCAGCCTGAATGGCG
AATGGG
[124 nt withheld, positions 3367-3490]
C
[91 nt withheld, positions 3492-3582]
A
[49 nt withheld, positions 3584-3632]
CCTTTGACGTTGGAGTCCACGTTCTTT
[37 nt withheld, positions 3660-3696]
ACCCTATCTCGGTCTATTCTTTTGATTTATAAGGGATTTTGCCGATTTCGGCCTATTGGTTAAAAAATGA
GCTGATTTAACAAAAATTTAACGCGAATTTTAACAAAATATTAACGCTTACAATTTAGGTGGCACTTTTC
GGGGAAATGTGCGCGGAACCCCTATTTGTTTATTTTTCTAAATACATTCAAATATGTATCCGCTCATGAG
ACAATAACCCTGATAAATGCTTCAATAATATTGAAAAAGGAAGAGTATGAGTATTCAACATTTCCGTGTC
GCCCTTATTCCCTTTTTTGCGGCATTTTGCCTTCCTGTTTTTGCTCACCCAGAAACGCTGGTGAAAGTAA
AAGATGCTGAAGATCAGTTGGGTGCACGAGTGGGTTACATCGAACTGGATCTCAACAGCGGTAAGATCCT
TGAGAGTTTTCGCCCCGAAGAACGTTTTCCAATGATGAGCACTTTTAAAGTTCTGCTATGTGGCGCGGTA
TTATCCCGTATTGACGCCGGGCAAGAGCAACTCGGTCGCCGCATACACTATTCTCAGAATGACTTGGTTG
AGTACTCACCAGTCACAGAAAAGCATCTTACGGATGGCATGACAGTAAGAGAATTATGCAGTGCTGCCAT
AACCATGAGTGATAACACTGCGGCCAACTTACTTCTGACAACGATCGGAGGACCGAAGGAGCTAACCGCT
TTTTTGCACAACATGGGGGATCATGTAACTCGCCTTGATCGTTGGGAACCGGAGCTGAATGAAGCCATAC
CAAACGACGAGCGTGACACCACGATGCCTGTAGCAATGGCAACAACGTTGCGCAAACTATTAACTGGCGA
ACTACTTACTCTAGCTTCCCGGCAACAATTAATAGACTGGATGGAGGCGGATAAAGTTGCAGGACCACTT
CTGCGCTCGGCCCTTCCGGCTGGCTGGTTTATTGCTGATAAATCTGGAGCCGGTGAGCGTGGGTCTCGCG
GTATCATTGCAGCACTGGGGCCAGATGGTAAGCCCTCCCGTATCGTAGTTATCTACACGACGGGGAGTCA
GGCAACTATGGATGAACGAAATAGACAGATCGCTGAGATAGGTGCCTCACTGATTAAGCATTGGTAACTG
TCAGACCAAGTTTACTCATATATACTTTAGATTGATTTAAAACTTCATTTTTAATTTAAAAGGATCTAGG
TGAAGATCCTTTTTGATAATCTCATGACCAAAATCCCTTAACGTGAGTTTTCGTTCCACTGAGCGTCAGA
CCCCGTAGAAAAGATCAAAGGATCTTCTTGAGATCCTTTTTTTCTGCGCGTAATCTGCTGCTTGCAAACA
AAAAAACCACCGCTACCAGCGGTGGTTTGTTTGCCGGATCAAGAGCTACCAACTCTTTTTCCGAAGGTAA
CTGGCTTCAGCAGAGCGCAGATACCAAATACTGTTCTTCTAGTGTAGCCGTAGTTAGGCCACCACTTCAA
GAACTCTGTAGCACCGCCTACATACCTCGCTCTGCTAATCCTGTTACCAGTGGCTGCTGCCAGTGGCGAT
AAGTCGTGTCTTACCGGGTTGGACTCAAGACGATAGTTACCGGATAAGGCGCAGCGGTCGGGCTGAACGG
GGGGTTCGTGCACACAGCCCAGCTTGGAGCGAACGACCTACACCGAACTGAGATACCTACAGCGTGAGCT
ATGAGAAAGCGCCACGCTTCCCGAAGGGAGAAAGGCGGACAGGTATCCGGTAAGCGGCAGGGTCGGAACA
GGAGAGCGCACGAGGGAGCTTCCAGGGGGAAACGCCTGGTATCTTTATAGTCCTGTCGGGTTTCGCCACC
TCTGACTTGAGCGTCGATTTTTGTGATGCTCGTCAGGGGGGCGGAGCCTATGGAAAAACGCCAGCAACGC
GGCCTTTTTACGGTTCCTGGCCTTTTGCTGGCCTTTTGCTCACATGTTCTTTCCTGCGTTATCCCCTGAT
TCTGTGGATAACCGTATTACCGCCTTTGAGTGAGCTGATACCGCTCGCCGCAGCCGAACGACCGAGCGCA
GCGAGTCAGTGAGCGAGGAAGCGGAAGAGCGCCCAATACGCAAACCGCCTCTCCCCGCGCGTTGGCCGAT
TCATTAATGCAGCTGGCACGACAGGTTTCCCGACTGGAAAGCGGGCAGTGAGCGCAACGCAATTAATGTG
AGTTAGCTCACTCATTAGGCACCCCAGGCTTTACACTTTATGCTTCCGGCTCGTATGTTGTGTGGAATTG
TGAGCGGATAACAATTTCACACAGGAAACAGCTATGACCATGATTACGCCAAGCGCGCAATTAACCCTCA
CTAAAGGGAACAAAAGCTGGAGCTGCAAGCTTAATGTAGTCTTATGCAATACTCTTGTAGTCTTGCAACA
TGGTAACGATGAGTTAGCAACATGCCTTACAAGGAGAGAAAAAGCACCGTGCATGCCGATTGGTGGAAGT
AAGGTGGTACGATCGTGCCTTATTAGGAAGGCAACAGACGGGTCTGACATGGATTGGACGAACCACTGAA
TTGCCGCATTGCAGAGATATTGTATTTAAGTGCCTAGCTCGATACATAAACGGGTCTCTCTGGTTAGACC
AGATCTGAGCCTGGGAGCTCTCTGGCTAACTAGGGAACCCACTGCTTAAGCCTCAATAAAGCTTGCCTTG
AGTGCTTCAAGTAGTGTGTGCCCGTCTGTTGTGTGACTCTGGTAACTAGAGATCCCTCAGACCCTTTTAG
TCAGTGTGGAAAATCTCTAGCAGTGGCGCCCGAACAGGGACTTGAAAGCGAAAGGGAAACCAGAGGAGCT
CTCTCGACGCAGGACTCGGCTTGCTGAAGCGCGCACGGCAAGAGGCGAGGGGCGGCGACTGGTGAGTACG
CCAAAAATTTTGACTAGCGGAGGCTAGAAGGAGAGAGATGGGTGCGAGAGCGTCAGTATTAAGCGGGGGA
GAATTAGATCGCGATGGGAAAAAATTCGGTTAAGGCCAGGGGGAAAGAAAAAATATAAATTAAAACATAT
AGTATGGGCAAGCAGGGAGCTAGAACGATTCGCAGTTAATCCTGGCCTGTTAGAAACATCAGAAGGCTGT
AGACAAATACTGGGACAGCTACAACCATCCCTTCAGACAGGATCAGAAGAACTTAGATCATTATATAATA
CAGTAGCAACCCTCTATTGTGTGCATCAAAGGATAGAGATAAAAGACACCAAGGAAGCTTTAGACAAGAT
AGAGGAAGAGCAAAACAAAAGTAAGACCACCGCACAGCAAGCGGCCGCTGATCTTCAGACCTGGAGGAGG
AGATATGAGGGACAATTGGAGAAGTGAATTATATAAATATAAAGTAGTAAAAATTGAACCATTAGGAGTA
GCACCCACCAAGGCAAAGAGAAGAGTGGTGCAGAGAGAAAAAAGAGCAGTGGGAATAGGAGCTTTGTTCC
TTGGGTTCTTGGGAGCAGCAGGAAGCACTATGGGCGCAGCGTCAATGACGCTGACGGTACAGGCCAGACA
ATTATTGTCTGGTATAGTGCAGCAGCAGAACAATTTGCTGAGGGCTATTGAGGCGCAACAGCATCTGTTG
CAACTCACAGTCTGGGGCATCAAGCAGCTCCAGGCAAGAATCCTGGCTGTGGAAAGATACCTAAAGGATC
AACAGCTCCTGGGGATTTGGGGTTGCTCTGGAAAACTCATTTGCACCACTGCTGTGCCTTGGAATGCTAG
TTGGAGTAATAAATCTCTGGAACAGATTTGGAATCACACGACCTGGATGGAGTGGGACAGAGAAATTAAC
AATTACACAAGCTTAATACACTCCTTAATTGAAGAATCGCAAAACCAGCAAGAAAAGAATGAACAAGAAT
TATTGGAATTAGATAAATGGGCAAGTTTGTGGAATTGGTTTAACATAACAAATTGGCTGTGGTATATAAA
ATTATTCATAATGATAGTAGGAGGCTTGGTAGGTTTAAGAATAGTTTTTGCTGTACTTTCTATAGTGAAT
AGAGTTAGGCAGGGATATTCACCATTATCGTTTCAGACCCACCTCCCAACCCCGAGGGGACCCAGAGAGG
GCCTATTTCCCATGATTCCTTCATATTTGCATATACGATACAAGGCTGTTAGAGAGATAATTAGAATTAA
TTTGACTGTAAACACAAAGATATTAGTACAAAATACGTGACGTAGAAAGTAATAATTTCTTGGGTAGTTT
GCAGTTTTAAAATTATGTTTTAAAATGGACTATCATATGCTTACCGTAACTTGAAAGTATTTCGATTTCT
TGGCTTTATATATCTTGTGGAAAGGACGAAACACCGGATCGTGCACAGGAATCTCAGTTTTAGAGCTAGA
AATAGCAAGTTAAAATAAGGCTAGTCCGTTATCAACTTGAAAAAGTGGCACCGAGTCGGTGCTTTTTTAA
GCTTGGCGTAACTAGATCTTGAGACAAATGGCAGTATTCATCCACAATTTTAAAAGAAAAGGGGGGATTG
GGGGGTACAGTGCAGGGGAAAGAATAGTAGACATAATAGCAACAGACATACAAACTAAAGAATTACAAAA
ACAAATTACAAAAATTCAAAATTTTCGGGTTTATTACAGGGACAGCAGAGATCCACTTTGGCGCCGGCTC
GAGGGGG
