>Addgene plasmid #75529 | CAMKV gRNA (BRDN0001162273) | depositor partial sequence | sequence record 142989 | Target Sequence
GATCGTGCACAGGAATCTCA
