>Addgene plasmid #75529 | CAMKV gRNA (BRDN0001162273) | addgene partial sequence | sequence record 184061 | hU6-F
AGAAAGTAATAATTTCTTGGGTAGTTTGCAGTTTTAAAATTATGTTTTAAAATGGACTATCATATGCTTA
CCGTAACTTGAAAGTATTTCGATTTCTTGGCTTTATATATCTTGTGGAAAGGACGAAACACCGGATCGTG
CACAGGAATCTCAGTTTTAGAGCTAGAAATAGCAAGTTAAAATAAGGCTAGTCCGTTATCAACTTGAAAA
AGTGGCACCGAGTCGGTGCTTTTTTAAGCTTGGCGTAACTAGATCTTGAGACAAATGGCAGTATTCATCC
ACAATTTTAAAAGAAAAGGGGGGATTGGGGGGTACAGTGCAGGGGAAAGAATAGTAGACATAATAGCAAC
AGACATACAAACTAAAGAATTACAAAAACAAATTACAAAAATTCAAAATTTTCGGGTTTATTACAGGGAC
AGCAGAGATCCACTTTGGCGCCGGCTCGAGGGGGCCCGGGTGCAAAGATGGATAAAGTTTTAAACAGAGA
GGAATCTTTGCAGCTAATGGACCTTCTAGGTCTTGAAAGGAGTGGGAATTGGCTCCGGTGCCCGTCAGTG
GGCAGAGCGC
